Addgene plasmid #170083: PdnaK-IR2-IR2 GFP pZa
Purpose: GFP expression under the control of E. coli dnaK promoter engineered with double IR2 HAIR motif from M. tuberculosis
Depositing lab: Urartu Seker. Depositing organization: Bilkent University UNAM, Nanotechnology Research Center. Publication: Genetic Circuits To Detect Nanomaterial Triggered Toxicity through Engineered Heat Shock Response Mechanism. Saltepe B, Bozkurt EU, Haciosmanoglu N, Seker UOS. ACS Synth Biol. 2019 Oct 18;8(10):2404-2417. doi: 10.1021/acssynbio.9b00291. Epub 2019 Oct 2. PubMed 31536326.
Backbone
  Vector backbone: pZa
  Backbone size w/o insert (bp): 2101
  Total vector size (bp): 2818
  Vector type: Bacterial Expression, Synthetic Biology
Growth in bacteria
  Bacterial resistance: Chloramphenicol, 25 μg/mL
  Growth temperature: 37°C
  Growth strain: DH5alpha
  Copy number: Low Copy
Gene/Insert
  Gene/Insert name: Green fluorescent protein (alt name: GFP)
  Species: Bacteria
  Insert size (bp): 716
  Promoter: PdnaK-IR2-IR2
  Cloning method: Gibson Cloning
  Sequencing primers: 5′ TACGCCCGGTAGTGATCTTAT
Terms and licenses: Academic/Nonprofit Terms; Industry Terms: Not Available to Industry
How to cite: PdnaK-IR2-IR2 GFP pZa was a gift from Urartu Seker (Addgene plasmid # 170083 ; http://n2t.net/addgene:170083 ; RRID:Addgene_170083)
