[The description below was written by a language model from this plasmid's Addgene catalogue record and pLannotate feature annotations shown in this document.]
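Description:
PdnaK-IR2-IR2 GFP pZa is a small bacterial expression and synthetic-biology plasmid of about 2.8 kb, built on the pZa backbone and intended for use in E. coli. It replicates from a p15A origin, which is catalogued here as low copy and is compatible with ColE1-type plasmids, so it can be co-maintained with other circuit components. A short fragment annotated as RSF ori lies next to the p15A origin and probably reflects sequence similarity rather than a second functional replicon. Selection is by chloramphenicol, through a chloramphenicol acetyltransferase gene driven by its own cat promoter and followed by the phage lambda t0 terminator.

The payload is a green fluorescent protein reporter of roughly 0.7 kb, inserted by Gibson assembly and terminated by the rrnB T1 terminator. The automated annotation labels this open reading frame, which spans the numbering origin of the circular sequence, as hfriFP. The catalogue simply calls it GFP, so the exact variant is not settled by the record. Transcription is controlled by an engineered version of the E. coli dnaK heat-shock promoter into which two copies of the IR2 HAIR motif from Mycobacterium tuberculosis have been introduced. The feature table does not annotate this promoter, though it presumably lies in the unannotated region upstream of the reporter. HAIR elements are inverted-repeat operator sites recognised by a mycobacterial heat-shock repressor, so adding them is expected to put a layer of repressor control on the native stress-responsive promoter. No repressor gene is annotated on this plasmid. The associated work concerns genetic circuits that use an engineered heat-shock response to detect nanomaterial-triggered toxicity, with fluorescence as the readout.
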