Features (pLannotate 1.2.2; 7 found; start..end, strand, type, name):
    407..493     +  terminator     rrnB T1 terminator: Escherichia coli rrnB; transcription terminator T1 from the E. coli rrnB gene
    519..574     -  rep_origin     RSF ori (fragment): Plasmids containing the RSF 1030 origin of replication can be propagated in E. coli cells that contain additional plasmids with compatible origins.
    662..1207    -  rep_origin     p15A ori: Plasmids containing the medium-copy-number p15A origin of replication can be propagated in E. coli cells that contain a second plasmid with the ColE1 origin.
   1321..1415    -  terminator     lambda t0 terminator: transcription terminator from phage lambda
   1436..2095    -  CDS            CmR: chloramphenicol acetyltransferase; cat; confers resistance to chloramphenicol
   2096..2198    -  promoter       cat promoter: promoter of the E. coli cat gene encoding chloramphenicol acetyltransferase
   2490..386     +  CDS            hfriFP (across the origin): hfriFP is a fluorescent protein published in 2013, derived from Herbaspirillum frisingense.
>Addgene plasmid #170083 | PdnaK-IR2-IR2 GFP pZa | addgene full sequence | sequence record 343794 | Addgene NGS Result
CTGAAGTCAAGTTTGAAGGTGATACCCTTGTTAATAGAATCGAGTTAAAAGGTATTGATTTTAAAGAAGA
TGGAAACATTCTTGGACACAAATTGGAATACAACTATAACTCACACAATGTATACATCATGGCAGACAAA
CAAAAGAATGGAATCAAAGTTAACTTCAAAATTAGACACAACATTGAAGATGGAAGCGTTCAACTAGCAG
ACCATTATCAACAAAATACTCCAATTGGCGATGGCCCTGTCCTTTTACCAGACAACCATTACCTGTCCAC
ACAATCTGCCCTTTCGAAAGATCCCAACGAAAAGAGAGACCACATGGTCCTTCTTGAGTTTGTAACAGCT
GCTGGGATTACACATGGCATGGATGAACTATACAAATAAAAGCTTACGCGTGGCATCAAATAAAACGAAA
GGCTCAGTCGAAAGACTGGGCCTTTCGTTTTATCTGTTGTTTGTCGGTGAACGCTCTCCTGAGTAGGACA
AATCCGCCGCCCTAGACCTAGGGATATATTCCGCTTCCTCGCTCACTGACTCGCTACGCTCGGTCGTTCG
ACTGCGGCGAGCGGAAATGGCTTACGAACGGGGCGGAGATTTCCTGGAAGATGCCAGGAAGATACTTAAC
AGGGAAGTGAGAGGGCCGCGGCAAAGCCGTTTTTCCATAGGCTCCGCCCCCCTGACAAGCATCACGAAAT
CTGACGCTCAAATCAGTGGTGGCGAAACCCGACAGGACTATAAAGATACCAGGCGTTTCCCCCTGGCGGC
TCCCTCGTGCGCTCTCCTGTTCCTGCCTTTCGGTTTACCGGTGTCATTCCGCTGTTATGGCCGCGTTTGT
CTCATTCCACGCCTGACACTCAGTTCCGGGTAGGCAGTTCGCTCCAAGCTGGACTGTATGCACGAACCCC
CCGTTCAGTCCGACCGCTGCGCCTTATCCGGTAACTATCGTCTTGAGTCCAACCCGGAAAGACATGCAAA
AGCACCACTGGCAGCAGCCACTGGTAATTGATTTAGAGGAGTTAGTCTTGAAGTCATGCGCCGGTTAAGG
CTAAACTGAAAGGACAAGTTTTGGTGACTGCGCTCCTCCAAGCCAGTTACCTCGGTTCAAAGAGTTGGTA
GCTCAGAGAACCTTCGAAAAACCGCCCTGCAAGGCGGTTTTTTCGTTTTCAGAGCAAGAGATTACGCGCA
GACCAAAACGATCTCAAGAAGATCATCTTATTAATCAGATAAAATATTTCTAGATTTCAGTGCAATTTAT
CTCTTCAAATGTAGCACCTGAAGTCAGCCCCATACGATATAAGTTGTTACTAGTGCTTGGATTCTCACCA
ATAAAAAACGCCCGGCGGCAACCGAGCGTTCTGAACAAATCCAGATGGAGTTCTGAGGTCATTACTGGAT
CTATCAACAGGAGTCCAAGCGAGCTCGATATCAAATTACGCCCCGCCCTGCCACTCATCGCAGTACTGTT
GTAATTCATTAAGCATTCTGCCGACATGGAAGCCATCACAAACGGCATGATGAACCTGAATCGCCAGCGG
CATCAGCACCTTGTCGCCTTGCGTATAATATTTGCCCATGGTGAAAACGGGGGCGAAGAAGTTGTCCATA
TTGGCCACGTTTAAATCAAAACTGGTGAAACTCACCCAGGGATTGGCTGAGACGAAAAACATATTCTCAA
TAAACCCTTTAGGGAAATAGGCCAGGTTTTCACCGTAACACGCCACATCTTGCGAATATATGTGTAGAAA
CTGCCGGAAATCGTCGTGGTATTCACTCCAGAGCGATGAAAACGTTTCAGTTTGCTCATGGAAAACGGTG
TAACAAGGGTGAACACTATCCCATATCACCAGCTCACCGTCTTTCATTGCCATACGGAATTCCGGATGAG
CATTCATCAGGCGGGCAAGAATGTGAATAAAGGCCGGATAAAACTTGTGCTTATTTTTCTTTACGGTCTT
TAAAAAGGCCGTAATATCCAGCTGAACGGTCTGGTTATAGGTACATTGAGCAACTGACTGAAATGCCTCA
AAATGTTCTTTACGATGCCATTGGGATATATCAACGGTGGTATATCCAGTGATTTTTTTCTCCATTTTAG
CTTCCTTAGCTCCTGAAAATCTCGATAACTCAAAAAATACGCCCGGTAGTGATCTTATTTCATTATGGTG
AAAGTTGGAACCTCTTACGTGCCGATCAACGTCTCATTTTCGCCAGATATCGACGTCCTCGAGAAAAGCA
CAAAAAATTTTTGCATCTCCCCCTTGATGACGTGGTTTACGACCCCATTTAGTAGTCAACCGCAGTGAGT
GAGTCTGCAAAAAAATGAAATTGGGCAGTTGAAACCAGACGTTTCGCCCCTATTACAGACTCACAACCAC
ATGATGACCGAATATATAGTGGAGACGTTTAGATGAGTAAGTTGAGTGCATCAGGCTCAGAGTAAGTTGA
GTGCATCAGGCTCAGAAAGAGGAGAAAACGCGTGGTACCATGCGTAAAGGAGAAGAACTTTTCACTGGAG
TTGTCCCAATTCTTGTTGAATTAGATGGTGATGTTAATGGGCACAAATTTTCTGTCAGTGGAGAGGGTGA
AGGTGATGCAACATACGGAAAACTTACCCTTAAATTTATTTGCACTACTGGAAAACTACCTGTTCCATGG
CCAACACTTGTCACTACTTTCGGTTATGGTGTTCAATGCTTTGCGAGATACCCAGATCATATGAAACAGC
ATGACTTTTTCAAGAGTGCCATGCCCGAAGGTTATGTACAGGAAAGAACTATATTTTTCAAAGATGACGG
GAACTACAAGACACGTG
